>Addgene plasmid #99492 | pAP693-3 | addgene full sequence | sequence record 193071 | Addgene NGS Result
GTTTGCGTATTGGGCGCTCTTCCGCTTCCTCGCTCACTGACTCGCTGCGCTCGGTCGTTCGGCTGCGGCG
AGCGGTATCAGCTCACTCAAAGGCGGTAATACGGTTATCCACAGAATCAGGGGATAACGCAGGAAAGAAC
ATGTGAGCAAAAGGCCAGCAAAAGGCCAGGAACCGTAAAAAGGCCGCGTTGCTGGCGTTTTTCCATAGGC
TCCGCCCCCCTGACGAGCATCACAAAAATCGACGCTCAAGTCAGAGGTGGCGAAACCCGACAGGACTATA
AAGATACCAGGCGTTTCCCCCTGGAAGCTCCCTCGTGCGCTCTCCTGTTCCGACCCTGCCGCTTACCGGA
TACCTGTCCGCCTTTCTCCCTTCGGGAAGCGTGGCGCTTTCTCATAGCTCACGCTGTAGGTATCTCAGTT
CGGTGTAGGTCGTTCGCTCCAAGCTGGGCTGTGTGCACGAACCCCCCGTTCAGCCCGACCGCTGCGCCTT
ATCCGGTAACTATCGTCTTGAGTCCAACCCGGTAAGACACGACTTATCGCCACTGGCAGCAGCCACTGGT
AACAGGATTAGCAGAGCGAGGTATGTAGGCGGTGCTACAGAGTTCTTGAAGTGGTGGCCTAACTACGGCT
ACACTAGAAGAACAGTATTTGGTATCTGCGCTCTGCTGAAGCCAGTTACCTTCGGAAAAAGAGTTGGTAG
CTCTTGATCCGGCAAACAAACCACCGCTGGTAGCGGTGGTTTTTTTGTTTGCAAGCAGCAGATTACGCGC
AGAAAAAAAGGATCTCAAGAAGATCCTTTGATCTTTTCTACGGGGTCTGACGCTCAGTGGAACGAAAACT
CACGTTAAGGGATTTTGGTCATGAGATTATCAAAAAGGATCTTCACCTAGATCCTTTTAAATTAAAAATG
AAGTTTTAAATCAATCTAAAGTATATATGAGTAAACTTGGTCTGACAGTTACCAATGCTTAATCAGTGAG
GCACCTATCTCAGCGATCTGTCTATTTCGTTCATCCATAGTTGCCTGACTCCCCGTCGTGTAGATAACTA
CGATACGGGAGGGCTTACCATCTGGCCCCAGTGCTGCAATGATACCGCGAGACCCACGCTCACCGGCTCC
AGATTTATCAGCAATAAACCAGCCAGCCGGAAGGGCCGAGCGCAGAAGTGGTCCTGCAACTTTATCCGCC
TCCATCCAGTCTATTAATTGTTGCCGGGAAGCTAGAGTAAGTAGTTCGCCAGTTAATAGTTTGCGCAACG
TTGTTGCCATTGCTACAGGCATCGTGGTGTCACGCTCGTCGTTTGGTATGGCTTCATTCAGCTCCGGTTC
CCAACGATCAAGGCGAGTTACATGATCCCCCATGTTGTGCAAAAAAGCGGTTAGCTCCTTCGGTCCTCCG
ATCGTTGTCAGAAGTAAGTTGGCCGCAGTGTTATCACTCATGGTTATGGCAGCACTGCATAATTCTCTTA
CTGTCATGCCATCCGTAAGATGCTTTTCTGTGACTGGTGAGTACTCAACCAAGTCATTCTGAGAATAGTG
TATGCGGCGACCGAGTTGCTCTTGCCCGGCGTCAATACGGGATAATACCGCGCCACATAGCAGAACTTTA
AAAGTGCTCATCATTGGAAAACGTTCTTCGGGGCGAAAACTCTCAAGGATCTTACCGCTGTTGAGATCCA
GTTCGATGTAACCCACTCGTGCACCCAACTGATCTTCAGCATCTTTTACTTTCACCAGCGTTTCTGGGTG
AGCAAAAACAGGAAGGCAAAATGCCGCAAAAAAGGGAATAAGGGCGACACGGAAATGTTGAATACTCATA
CTCTTCCTTTTTCAATATTATTGAAGCATTTATCAGGGTTATTGTCTCATGAGCGGATACATATTTGAAT
GTATTTAGAAAAATAAACAAATAGGGGTTCCGCGCACATTTCCCCGAAAAGTGCCACCTGACGTCTAAGA
AACCATTATTATCATGACATTAACCTATAAAAATAGGCGTATCACGAGGCCCTTTCGTCTCGCGCGTTTC
GGTGATGACGGTGAAAACCTCTGACACATGCAGCTCCCGGAGACGGTCACAGCTTGTCTGTAAGCGGATG
CCGGGAGCAGACAAGCCCGTCAGGGCGCGTCAGCGGGTGTTGGCGGGTGTCGGGGCTGGCTTAACTATGC
GGCATCAGAGCAGATTGTACTGAGAGTGCACCATATGCGGTGTGAAATACCGCACAGATGCGTAAGGAGA
AAATACCGCATCAGGCGCCATTCGCCATTCAGGCTGCGCAACTGTTGGGAAGGGCGATCGGTGCGGGCCT
CTTCGCTATTACGCCAGCTGGCGAAAGGGGGATGTGCTGCAAGGCGATTAAGTTGGGTAACGCCAGGGTT
TTCCCAGTCACGACGTTGTAAAACGACGGCCAGTGAATTCGAGCTCGGTACCCGGGGATCGGCGAAGATA
GTGAGCTCATTAGTGAAAACATGCACACAAAACTCTATATGGAAGGAACAGTGAACGGTCATCACTTTAA
ATGTACCTCAGAGGGAGAAGGAAAACCATATGAAGGCACACAGACCTGCAAAATTAAAGTTGTGGAAGGA
GGACCACTGCCGTTTGCCTTTGATATTTTGGCGACAAGTTTTATGTATGGAAGTAAAACGTTTATTAATC
ACACTCAAGGCATCCCAGACTTCTTTAAACAGTCTTTTCCAGAAGGTTTCACGTGGGAAAGAATCACTAC
TTATGAGGATGGAGGCGTTCTTACGGCTACACAAGATACTAGTCTTCAAAATGGATGCCTGATATACAAC
GTGAAAATCAATGGAGTCAATTTTCCTTCCAACGGACCTGTGATGCAAAAGAAAACACTGGGCTGGGAGG
CAAACACGGAAATGCTCTATCCTGCCGATTCAGGTCTGCGAGGACACAACCAGATGGCCCTCAAATTGGT
CGGAGGAGGTTATCTGCATTGTTCACTCAAGACAACATACCGATCTAAGAAACCTGCGAAGAATTTGAAA
ATGCCGGGCTTTTACTTTGTTGATCGAAAGCTCGAGAGAATTAAAGAGGCTGATAAAGAAACGTATGTGG
AACAACACGAAATGGCTGTGGCACGATACTGTGATTTGCCATCTAAACTCGGTCATTCAGACTACAAGGA
TCACGATGGAGATTACAAAGATCACGACATCGACTATAAGGACGATGATGATAAAGATCCTCTAGAGTCG
ACCTGCAGGCATGCAAGCTTGGCGTAATCATGGTCATAGCTGTTTCCTGTGTGAAATTGTTATCCGCTCA
CAATTCCACACAACATACGAGCCGGAAGCATAAAGTGTAAAGCCTGGGGTGCCTAATGAGTGAGCTAACT
CACATTAATTGCGTTGCGCTCACTGCCCGCTTTCCAGTCGGGAAACCTGTCGTGCCAGCTGCATTAATGA
ATCGGCCAACGCGCGGGGAGAGGCG
Features (pLannotate 1.2.2; 13 found; start..end, strand, type, name):
    200..788     -  rep_origin     ori: high-copy-number ColE1/pMB1/pBR322/pUC origin of replication
    959..1819    -  CDS            AmpR: β-lactamase; bla; confers resistance to ampicillin, carbenicillin, and related antibiotics
   1820..1924    -  promoter       AmpR promoter: bla
   2019..2054    +  CDS            rop (fragment): Rop protein, which maintains plasmids at low copy number; rop
   2156..2255    +  misc_feature   bom (fragment): basis of mobility region from pBR322
   2261..2418    -  CDS            lacZα (fragment): LacZα fragment of β-galactosidase; lacZ fragment
   2438..3139    +  CDS            eqFP670: eqFP670 is a basic (constitutively fluorescent) far red fluorescent protein published in 2010, derived from Entacmaea quadricolor. It has low acid sensitivity.
   3182..3201    +  CDS            3xFLAG (fragment): three tandem FLAG® epitope tags
   3206..3240    +  misc_feature   MCS (fragment): pUC18/19 multiple cloning site
   3277..3293    -  protein_bind   lac operator: The lac repressor binds to the lac operator to inhibit transcription in E. coli. This inhibition can be relieved by adding lactose or isopropyl-β-D-thiogalactopyranoside (IPTG). lac repressor encoded by lacI
   3301..3331    -  promoter       lac promoter: promoter for the E. coli lac operon
   3346..3367    -  protein_bind   CAP binding site: CAP binding activates transcription in the presence of cAMP. E. coli catabolite activator protein
   3380..17      -  CDS            lacI (fragment) (across the origin): lac repressor; lacI; The lac repressor binds to the lac operator to inhibit transcription in E. coli. This inhibition can be relieved by adding lactose or isopropyl-β-D-thiogalactopyranoside (IPTG).
