[The description below was written by a language model from this plasmid's Addgene catalogue record and pLannotate feature annotations shown in this document.]
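Description:
pAP693-3 is a small (about 3.5 kb) pUC19-based cloning plasmid that carries a near-infrared fluorescent protein coding sequence fused to a 3xFLAG epitope tag (nirFP::3xFlag). It is maintained in E. coli through the high-copy ColE1/pUC origin of replication and is selected with ampicillin via the β-lactamase gene and its native bla promoter. The remaining annotated backbone elements are typical pUC19 remnants: the lac promoter, lac operator and CAP binding site, fragments of lacZα and the multiple cloning site on either side of the insert, and short vestigial matches to rop, bom and lacI.

The insert was placed in the polylinker region by ligation-independent cloning, splitting the lacZα/MCS region, and can be sequenced with the standard M13/pUC primers. Automated annotation identifies the fluorescent protein reading frame as eqFP670, a constitutively fluorescent far-red protein derived from the sea anemone Entacmaea quadricolor. It is followed closely by sequence matching part of a 3xFLAG tag, which allows antibody detection or purification of tagged proteins. The insert runs in the opposite orientation to the lac promoter, and no promoter or terminator of its own, nematode or otherwise, is annotated. Although the catalogue lists the vector type as bacterial expression, the plasmid therefore looks like a sequence source rather than an expression construct. The catalogue lists the insert species as C. elegans, and the associated publication concerns CRISPR-Cas9 genome editing in C. elegans with linear repair templates. This suggests the plasmid serves as a PCR template for generating nirFP::3xFlag knock-in donors to tag endogenous worm genes, although the record does not state this use explicitly.
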