Addgene plasmid #99492: pAP693-3
Purpose: nirFP::3xFlag
Depositing lab: Geraldine Seydoux. Depositing organization: Johns Hopkins University and School of Medicine. Publication: Precision genome editing using CRISPR-Cas9 and linear repair templates in C. elegans. Paix A, Folkmann A, Seydoux G. Methods. 2017 May 15;121-122:86-93. doi: 10.1016/j.ymeth.2017.03.023. Epub 2017 Apr 7. PubMed 28392263.
Backbone
  Vector backbone: pUC19
  Vector type: Bacterial Expression
Growth in bacteria
  Bacterial resistance: Ampicillin, 100 μg/mL
  Growth temperature: 37°C
  Growth strain: DH5alpha
  Copy number: High Copy
Gene/Insert
  Gene/Insert name: nirFP::3xFlag
  Species: C. elegans (nematode)
  Cloning method: Ligation Independent Cloning
  Sequencing primers: 5′ M13pUC-Fwd; 3′ M13pUC-Rev
Terms and licenses: Academic/Nonprofit Terms; Industry Terms: Not Available to Industry
How to cite: pAP693-3 was a gift from Geraldine Seydoux (Addgene plasmid # 99492 ; http://n2t.net/addgene:99492 ; RRID:Addgene_99492)
