>Addgene plasmid #99492 | pAP693-3 | depositor partial sequence | sequence record 182223 | Insert + 15bp up/downstream in Plasmid. See for details the File S1 from Paix et al, Methods 2017
CGGTACCCGGGGATCGGCGAAGATAGTGAGCTCATTAGTGAAAACATGCACACAAAACTCTATATGGAAG
GAACAGTGAACGGTCATCACTTTAAATGTACCTCAGAGGGAGAAGGAAAACCATATGAAGGCACACAGAC
CTGCAAAATTAAAGTTGTGGAAGGAGGACCACTGCCGTTTGCCTTTGATATTTTGGCGACAAGTTTTATG
TATGGAAGTAAAACGTTTATTAATCACACTCAAGGCATCCCAGACTTCTTTAAACAGTCTTTTCCAGAAG
GTTTCACGTGGGAAAGAATCACTACTTATGAGGATGGAGGCGTTCTTACGGCTACACAAGATACTAGTCT
TCAAAATGGATGCCTGATATACAACGTGAAAATCAATGGAGTCAATTTTCCTTCCAACGGACCTGTGATG
CAAAAGAAAACACTGGGCTGGGAGGCAAACACGGAAATGCTCTATCCTGCCGATTCAGGTCTGCGAGGAC
ACAACCAGATGGCCCTCAAATTGGTCGGAGGAGGTTATCTGCATTGTTCACTCAAGACAACATACCGATC
TAAGAAACCTGCGAAGAATTTGAAAATGCCGGGCTTTTACTTTGTTGATCGAAAGCTCGAGAGAATTAAA
GAGGCTGATAAAGAAACGTATGTGGAACAACACGAAATGGCTGTGGCACGATACTGTGATTTGCCATCTA
AACTCGGTCATTCAGACTACAAGGATCACGATGGAGATTACAAAGATCACGACATCGACTATAAGGACGA
TGATGATAAAGATCCTCTAGAGTCG
